>Addgene plasmid #162253 | eMagBF-TgRFPT | addgene full sequence | sequence record 320891 | Addgene NGS Result
ACGTCGACGGATCGGGAGATCTCCCGATCCCCTATGGTGCACTCTCAGTACAATCTGCTCTGATGCCGCA
TAGTTAAGCCAGTATCTGCTCCCTGCTTGTGTGTTGGAGGTCGCTGAGTAGTGCGCGAGCAAAATTTAAG
CTACAACAAGGCAAGGCTTGACCGACAATTGCATGAAGAATCTGCTTAGGGTTAGGCGTTTTGCGCTGCT
TCGCGATGTACGGGCCAGATATACGCGTTGACATTGATTATTGACTAGTTATTAATAGTAATCAATTACG
GGGTCATTAGTTCATAGCCCATATATGGAGTTCCGCGTTACATAACTTACGGTAAATGGCCCGCCTGGCT
GACCGCCCAACGACCCCCGCCCATTGACGTCAATAATGACGTATGTTCCCATAGTAACGCCAATAGGGAC
TTTCCATTGACGTCAATGGGTGGAGTATTTACGGTAAACTGCCCACTTGGCAGTACATCAAGTGTATCAT
ATGCCAAGTACGCCCCCTATTGACGTCAATGACGGTAAATGGCCCGCCTGGCATTATGCCCAGTACATGA
CCTTATGGGACTTTCCTACTTGGCAGTACATCTACGTATTAGTCATCGCTATTACCATGGTGATGCGGTT
TTGGCAGTACATCAATGGGCGTGGATAGCGGTTTGACTCACGGGGATTTCCAAGTCTCCACCCCATTGAC
GTCAATGGGAGTTTGTTTTGGCACCAAAATCAACGGGACTTTCCAAAATGTCGTAACAACTCCGCCCCAT
TGACGCAAATGGGCGGTAGGCGTGTACGGTGGGAGGTCTATATAAGCAGAGCTCTCTGGCTAACTAGAGA
ACCCACTGCTTACTGGCTTATCGAAATTAATACGACTCACTATAGGGAGACCCAAGCTGGCTAGCGTTTA
AACTTAAGCTTGCCACCATGGGACATACCCTCTACGCGCCGGGGGGTTATGACATCATGGGTTACCTCAG
ACAGATCAGAAACCGGCCGAACCCACAAGTGGAGCTGGGACCCGTCGACCTCTCCTGCGCCCTCGTGCTG
TGTGACCTTAAGCAGAAGGACACCCCTGTGGTGTACGCCTCCGAAGCATTCCTGGAGATGACCGGGTACA
ACAGACACGAAGTGCTGGGACGGAACTGCCGCTTCCTGCAATCCCCGGATGGAATGGTGAAGCCTAAGTC
AACCCGCAAATACGTGGACTCCAACACTATCTTCACCATGAAGAAGGCCATTGACCGCAATGCTGAGGTG
CAAGTGGAAGTGGTGAACTTCAAGAAGAACGGACAGCGCTTCGTCAACTTCCTGACTATGATTCCCGTGC
GGGACGAAACCGGCGAATACCGGTACAGCATCGGGTTTCAGTGCGAGACTGAGGGCTCCGGCGGCAGCGG
TGGCTCCGGAGGCAGCGGAGGTACCATGGTGTCTAAGGGCGAAGAGCTGATTAAGGAGAACATGCACATG
AAGCTGTACATGGAGGGCACCGTGAACAACCACCACTTCAAGTGCACATCCGAGGGCGAAGGCAAGCCCT
ACGAGGGCACCCAGACCATGAGAATCAAGGTGGTCGAGGGCGGCCCTCTCCCCTTCGCCTTCGACATCCT
GGCTACCAGCTTCATGTACGGCAGCAGAACCTTCATCAACCACACCCAGGGCATCCCCGACTTCTTTAAG
CAGTCCTTCCCTGAGGGCTTCACATGGGAGAGAGTCACCACATACGAAGACGGGGGCGTGCTGACCGCTA
CCCAGGACACCAGCCTCCAGGACGGCTGCCTCATCTACAACGTCAAGATCAGAGGGGTGAACTTCCCATC
CAACGGCCCTGTGATGCAGAAGAAAACACTCGGCTGGGAGGCCAACACCGAGATGCTGTACCCCGCTGAC
GGCGGCCTGGAAGGCAGAACCGACATGGCCCTGAAGCTCGTGGGCGGGGGCCACCTGATCTGCAACTTCA
AGACCACATACAGATCCAAGAAACCCGCTAAGAACCTCAAGATGCCCGGCGTCTACTATGTGGACCACAG
ACTGGAAAGAATCAAGGAGGCCGACAAAGAGACCTACGTCGAGCAGCACGAGGTGGCTGTGGCCAGATAC
TGCGACCTCCCTAGCAAACTGGGGCACAAACTTAATGGCATGGACGAGCTGTACAAGTGATCTAGAGGGC
CCGTTTAAACCCGCTGATCAGCCTCGACTGTGCCTTCTAGTTGCCAGCCATCTGTTGTTTGCCCCTCCCC
CGTGCCTTCCTTGACCCTGGAAGGTGCCACTCCCACTGTCCTTTCCTAATAAAATGAGGAAATTGCATCG
CATTGTCTGAGTAGGTGTCATTCTATTCTGGGGGGTGGGGTGGGGCAGGACAGCAAGGGGGAGGATTGGG
AAGACAATAGCAGGCATGCTGGGGATGCGGTGGGCTCTATGGCTTCTGAGGCGGAAAGAACCAGCTGGGG
CTCTAGGGGGTATCCCC
[124 nt withheld, positions 2468-2591]
C
[91 nt withheld, positions 2593-2683]
A
[49 nt withheld, positions 2685-2733]
CCTTTGACGTTGGAGTCCACGTTCTTT
[37 nt withheld, positions 2761-2797]
ACCCTATCTCGGTCTATTCTTTTGATTTATAAGGGATTTTGCCGATTTCGGCCTATTGGTTAAAAAATGA
GCTGATTTAACAAAAATTTAACGCGAATTAATTCTGTGGAATGTGTGTCAGTTAGGGTGTGGAAAGTCCC
CAGGCTCCCCAGCAGGCAGAAGTATGCAAAGCATGCATCTCAATTAGTCAGCAACCAGGTGTGGAAAGTC
CCCAGGCTCCCCAGCAGGCAGAAGTATGCAAAGCATGCATCTCAATTAGTCAGCAACCATAGTCCCGCCC
CTAACTCCGCCCATCCCGCCCCTAACTCCGCCCAGTTCCGCCCATTCTCCGCCCCATGGCTGACTAATTT
TTTTTATTTATGCAGAGGCCGAGGCCGCCTCTGCCTCTGAGCTATTCCAGAAGTAGTGAGGAGGCTTTTT
TGGAGGCCTAGGCTTTTGCAAAAAGCTCCCGGGAGCTTGTATATCCATTTTCGGATCTGATCAAGAGACA
GGATGAGGATCGTTTCGCATGATTGAACAAGATGGATTGCACGCAGGTTCTCCGGCCGCTTGGGTGGAGA
GGCTATTCGGCTATGACTGGGCACAACAGACAATCGGCTGCTCTGATGCCGCCGTGTTCCGGCTGTCAGC
GCAGGGGCGCCCGGTTCTTTTTGTCAAGACCGACCTGTCCGGTGCCCTGAATGAACTGCAGGACGAGGCA
GCGCGGCTATCGTGGCTGGCCACGACGGGCGTTCCTTGCGCAGCTGTGCTCGACGTTGTCACTGAAGCGG
GAAGGGACTGGCTGCTATTGGGCGAAGTGCCGGGGCAGGATCTCCTGTCATCTCACCTTGCTCCTGCCGA
GAAAGTATCCATCATGGCTGATGCAATGCGGCGGCTGCATACGCTTGATCCGGCTACCTGCCCATTCGAC
CACCAAGCGAAACATCGCATCGAGCGAGCACGTACTCGGATGGAAGCCGGTCTTGTCGATCAGGATGATC
TGGACGAAGAGCATCAGGGGCTCGCGCCAGCCGAACTGTTCGCCAGGCTCAAGGCGCGCATGCCCGACGG
CGAGGATCTCGTCGTGACCCATGGCGATGCCTGCTTGCCGAATATCATGGTGGAAAATGGCCGCTTTTCT
GGATTCATCGACTGTGGCCGGCTGGGTGTGGCGGACCGCTATCAGGACATAGCGTTGGCTACCCGTGATA
TTGCTGAAGAGCTTGGCGGCGAATGGGCTGACCGCTTCCTCGTGCTTTACGGTATCGCCGCTCCCGATTC
GCAGCGCATCGCCTTCTATCGCCTTCTTGACGAGTTCTTCTGAGCGGGACTCTGGGGTTCGAAATGACCG
ACCAAGCGACGCCCAACCTGCCATCACGAGATTTCGATTCCACCGCCGCCTTCTATGAAAGGTTGGGCTT
CGGAATCGTTTTCCGGGACGCCGGCTGGATGATCCTCCAGCGCGGGGATCTCATGCTGGAGTTCTTCGCC
CACCCCAACTTGTTTATTGCAGCTTATAATGGTTACAAATAAAGCAATAGCATCACAAATTTCACAAATA
AAGCATTTTTTTCACTGCATTCTAGTTGTGGTTTGTCCAAACTCATCAATGTATCTTATCATGTCTGTAT
ACCGTCGACCTCTAGCTAGAGCTTGGCGTAATCATGGTCATAGCTGTTTCCTGTGTGAAATTGTTATCCG
CTCACAATTCCACACAACATACGAGCCGGAAGCATAAAGTGTAAAGCCTGGGGTGCCTAATGAGTGAGCT
AACTCACATTAATTGCGTTGCGCTCACTGCCCGCTTTCCAGTCGGGAAACCTGTCGTGCCAGCTGCATTA
ATGAATCGGCCAACGCGCGGGGAGAGGCGGTTTGCGTATTGGGCGCTCTTCCGCTTCCTCGCTCACTGAC
TCGCTGCGCTCGGTCGTTCGGCTGCGGCGAGCGGTATCAGCTCACTCAAAGGCGGTAATACGGTTATCCA
CAGAATCAGGGGATAACGCAGGAAAGAACATGTGAGCAAAAGGCCAGCAAAAGGCCAGGAACCGTAAAAA
GGCCGCGTTGCTGGCGTTTTTCCATAGGCTCCGCCCCCCTGACGAGCATCACAAAAATCGACGCTCAAGT
CAGAGGTGGCGAAACCCGACAGGACTATAAAGATACCAGGCGTTTCCCCCTGGAAGCTCCCTCGTGCGCT
CTCCTGTTCCGACCCTGCCGCTTACCGGATACCTGTCCGCCTTTCTCCCTTCGGGAAGCGTGGCGCTTTC
TCATAGCTCACGCTGTAGGTATCTCAGTTCGGTGTAGGTCGTTCGCTCCAAGCTGGGCTGTGTGCACGAA
CCCCCCGTTCAGCCCGACCGCTGCGCCTTATCCGGTAACTATCGTCTTGAGTCCAACCCGGTAAGACACG
ACTTATCGCCACTGGCAGCAGCCACTGGTAACAGGATTAGCAGAGCGAGGTATGTAGGCGGTGCTACAGA
GTTCTTGAAGTGGTGGCCTAACTACGGCTACACTAGAAGAACAGTATTTGGTATCTGCGCTCTGCTGAAG
CCAGTTACCTTCGGAAAAAGAGTTGGTAGCTCTTGATCCGGCAAACAAACCACCGCTGGTAGCGGTGGTT
TTTTTGTTTGCAAGCAGCAGATTACGCGCAGAAAAAAAGGATCTCAAGAAGATCCTTTGATCTTTTCTAC
GGGGTCTGACGCTCAGTGGAACGAAAACTCACGTTAAGGGATTTTGGTCATGAGATTATCAAAAAGGATC
TTCACCTAGATCCTTTTAAATTAAAAATGAAGTTTTAAATCAATCTAAAGTATATATGAGTAAACTTGGT
CTGACAGTTACCAATGCTTAATCAGTGAGGCACCTATCTCAGCGATCTGTCTATTTCGTTCATCCATAGT
TGCCTGACTCCCCGTCGTGTAGATAACTACGATACGGGAGGGCTTACCATCTGGCCCCAGTGCTGCAATG
ATACCGCGAGACCCACGCTCACCGGCTCCAGATTTATCAGCAATAAACCAGCCAGCCGGAAGGGCCGAGC
GCAGAAGTGGTCCTGCAACTTTATCCGCCTCCATCCAGTCTATTAATTGTTGCCGGGAAGCTAGAGTAAG
TAGTTCGCCAGTTAATAGTTTGCGCAACGTTGTTGCCATTGCTACAGGCATCGTGGTGTCACGCTCGTCG
TTTGGTATGGCTTCATTCAGCTCCGGTTCCCAACGATCAAGGCGAGTTACATGATCCCCCATGTTGTGCA
AAAAAGCGGTTAGCTCCTTCGGTCCTCCGATCGTTGTCAGAAGTAAGTTGGCCGCAGTGTTATCACTCAT
GGTTATGGCAGCACTGCATAATTCTCTTACTGTCATGCCATCCGTAAGATGCTTTTCTGTGACTGGTGAG
TACTCAACCAAGTCATTCTGAGAATAGTGTATGCGGCGACCGAGTTGCTCTTGCCCGGCGTCAATACGGG
ATAATACCGCGCCACATAGCAGAACTTTAAAAGTGCTCATCATTGGAAAACGTTCTTCGGGGCGAAAACT
CTCAAGGATCTTACCGCTGTTGAGATCCAGTTCGATGTAACCCACTCGTGCACCCAACTGATCTTCAGCA
TCTTTTACTTTCACCAGCGTTTCTGGGTGAGCAAAAACAGGAAGGCAAAATGCCGCAAAAAAGGGAATAA
GGGCGACACGGAAATGTTGAATACTCATACTCTTCCTTTTTCAATATTATTGAAGCATTTATCAGGGTTA
TTGTCTCATGAGCGGATACATATTTGAATGTATTTAGAAAAATAAACAAATAGGGGTTCCGCGCACATTT
CCCCGAAAAGTGCCACCTG
Features (pLannotate 1.2.2; 20 found; start..end, strand, type, name):
     33..85      -  misc_feature   bom (fragment): basis of mobility region from pBR322
    240..619     +  enhancer       CMV enhancer: human cytomegalovirus immediate early enhancer
    620..823     +  promoter       CMV promoter: human cytomegalovirus (CMV) immediate early promoter
    819..852     +  LTR            5' LTR (truncated) (fragment): truncated 5' long terminal repeat (LTR) from HIV-1
    868..886     +  promoter       T7 promoter: promoter for bacteriophage T7 RNA polymerase
   1426..2157    +  CDS            TagRFP-T: TagRFP-T is a basic (constitutively fluorescent) red fluorescent protein published in 2008, derived from Entacmaea quadricolor. It has low acid sensitivity.
   2198..2422    +  polyA_signal   bGH poly(A) signal: bovine growth hormone polyadenylation signal
   2426..2447    +  promoter       SV40 promoter (fragment): SV40 enhancer and early promoter
   2468..2896    +  rep_origin     f1 ori (sequence partly withheld): f1 bacteriophage origin of replication; arrow indicates direction of (+) strand synthesis
   2910..3239    +  promoter       SV40 promoter: SV40 enhancer and early promoter
   3306..4097    +  CDS            neo: KKA2_KLEPN - Also known as kan, nptII. Experimental evidence at protein level: Swiss-Prot protein existence level 1. Resistance to kanamycin, neomycin, paromomycin, ribostamycin, butirosin and gentamicin B. From Klebsiella pneumoniae.
   4121..4279    +  CDS            ble (fragment): BLE_KLEPN - Experimental evidence at protein level: Swiss-Prot protein existence level 1. Binding protein with a strong affinity to the bleomycin family of antibiotics. Binds to CL990; an antimitotic-antibiotic compound. From Klebsiella pneumoniae.
   4274..4395    +  polyA_signal   SV40 poly(A) signal: SV40 polyadenylation signal
   4468..4484    -  protein_bind   lac operator: The lac repressor binds to the lac operator to inhibit transcription in E. coli. This inhibition can be relieved by adding lactose or isopropyl-β-D-thiogalactopyranoside (IPTG). lac repressor encoded by lacI
   4492..4522    -  promoter       lac promoter: promoter for the E. coli lac operon
   4537..4558    -  protein_bind   CAP binding site: CAP binding activates transcription in the presence of cAMP. E. coli catabolite activator protein
   4571..4663    -  CDS            lacI (fragment): lac repressor; lacI; The lac repressor binds to the lac operator to inhibit transcription in E. coli. This inhibition can be relieved by adding lactose or isopropyl-β-D-thiogalactopyranoside (IPTG).
   4846..5434    -  rep_origin     ori: high-copy-number ColE1/pMB1/pBR322/pUC origin of replication
   5605..6465    -  CDS            AmpR: β-lactamase; bla; confers resistance to ampicillin, carbenicillin, and related antibiotics
   6466..6570    -  promoter       AmpR promoter: bla
