[The description below was written by a language model from this plasmid's Addgene catalogue record and pLannotate feature annotations shown in this document.]
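Description:
eMagBF-TgRFPT is a mammalian expression plasmid built on the pcDNA3.1(+) backbone, encoding one half of a blue-light-dependent heterodimerization system. The roughly 1.2 kb synthetic insert, cloned between HindIII and XbaI sites, sits downstream of the human cytomegalovirus immediate-early enhancer and promoter and is terminated by the bovine growth hormone polyadenylation signal. The annotated feature table identifies the 3' portion of the insert as the red fluorescent protein TagRFP-T. The upstream stretch of about 500 bp between the T7 promoter and TagRFP-T is not annotated but, judging from the construct name, corresponds to the eMagBF photodimerizer module, an engineered Magnets component derived from the fungal Vivid photoreceptor. The product is therefore expected to be eMagBF fused at its C-terminus to TagRFP-T, which lets the optogenetic partner be visualised in living cells. The record does not detail the mutations that distinguish this variant or name its complementary binding partner.

The plasmid is propagated in E. coli at high copy through a ColE1/pUC-type origin, with ampicillin selection from the β-lactamase gene. An f1 origin is also present. For mammalian cells, an SV40 early promoter drives a neomycin phosphotransferase cassette with an SV40 poly(A) signal, which allows G418 selection of stable lines. The T7 promoter upstream of the insert can serve for in vitro transcription or sequencing. Short hits to an HIV-1 LTR, ble, lacI and bom are small fragments that probably reflect backbone remnants or annotation artefacts rather than functional elements. The construct is typically co-expressed with a complementary Magnets partner to induce reversible, light-controlled protein association or recruitment to subcellular compartments.
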