Addgene plasmid #162253: eMagBF-TgRFPT
Purpose: Blue-light dependent heterodimerization system
Depositing lab: Pietro De Camilli. Depositing organization: Yale University. Publication: Optimized Vivid-derived Magnets photodimerizers for subcellular optogenetics in mammalian cells. Benedetti L, Marvin JS, Falahati H, Guillen-Samander A, Looger LL, De Camilli P. Elife. 2020 Nov 11;9. pii: 63230. doi: 10.7554/eLife.63230. PubMed 33174843.
Backbone
  Vector backbone: pcDNA3.1(+)
  Backbone size w/o insert (bp): 5363
  Vector type: Mammalian Expression
Growth in bacteria
  Bacterial resistance: Ampicillin, 100 μg/mL
  Growth temperature: 37°C
  Growth strain: DH5alpha
  Copy number: High Copy
Gene/Insert
  Gene/Insert name: eMagBF-TgRFPT
  Species: Synthetic
  Insert size (bp): 1233
  Promoter: CMV
  Cloning method: Restriction Enzyme; 5′ cloning site HIndIII (unknown if destroyed); 3′ cloning site XbaI (unknown if destroyed)
Terms and licenses: Academic/Nonprofit Terms; Industry Terms: Not Available to Industry
Depositor comments: Please visit https://doi.org/10.1101/2020.08.28.272807 for bioRxiv preprint.
How to cite: eMagBF-TgRFPT was a gift from Pietro De Camilli (Addgene plasmid # 162253 ; http://n2t.net/addgene:162253 ; RRID:Addgene_162253)
